Addgene plasmid #126566: Cavin4b in pBluescript(SK+)
Purpose: For generating RNA probes for in situ hybridisation. Parton lab clone IRZ
Depositing lab: Rob Parton. Depositing organization: University of Queensland, Institute for Molecular Bioscience. Publication: Cavin4 interacts with Bin1 to promote T-tubule formation and stability in developing skeletal muscle. Lo HP, Lim YW, Xiong Z, Martel N, Ferguson C, Ariotti N, Giacomotto J, Rae J, Floetenmeyer M, Moradi SV, Gao Y, Tillu VA, Xia D, Wang H, Rahnama S, Nixon SJ, Bastiani M, Day RD, Smith KA, Palpant NJ, Johnston WA, Alexandrov K, Collins BM, Hall TE, Parton RG. J Cell Biol. 2021 Dec 6;220(12). pii: 212693. doi: 10.1083/jcb.201905065. Epub 2021 Oct 11. PubMed 34633413.
Backbone
  Vector backbone: pBluescript(SK+)
  Vector type: Gateway entry clone
Growth in bacteria
  Bacterial resistance: Ampicillin, 100 μg/mL
  Growth temperature: 37°C
  Growth strain: DH5alpha
  Copy number: High Copy
Gene/Insert
  Gene/Insert name: Cavin4b
  Species: D. rerio (zebrafish)
  Entrez Gene: cavin4b (a.k.a. mur, murc, murcb, wu:fc18g06, zgc:92239)
Terms and licenses: Academic/Nonprofit Terms; Industry Terms: Not Available to Industry
How to cite: Cavin4b in pBluescript(SK+) was a gift from Rob Parton (Addgene plasmid # 126566 ; http://n2t.net/addgene:126566 ; RRID:Addgene_126566)
