[The description below was written by a language model from this plasmid's Addgene catalogue record and pLannotate feature annotations shown in this document.]
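Description:
Cavin4b in pBluescript(SK+) is a 4,348 nt bacterial cloning and in vitro transcription plasmid carrying zebrafish (Danio rerio) cavin4b, also known as murcb. It was made as a template for RNA probes used in in situ hybridisation. The backbone is a standard pBluescript phagemid. It has a high-copy ColE1/pUC-type origin for propagation in E. coli, an f1 origin that permits single-stranded DNA production with helper phage, and a β-lactamase gene under its own promoter for ampicillin selection. The catalogue lists the vector type as a Gateway entry clone. However, the feature table shows no att recombination sites, and the layout matches a conventional pBluescript clone, so that classification is not supported by the annotations.

The insert itself was not annotated. It presumably occupies the roughly 1.4 kb unannotated stretch between the two fragments of the split pBluescript multiple cloning site. This interrupts the lacZα region, leaving only a lacZα fragment, the lac promoter, operator and CAP site, and a remnant of lacI as backbone vestiges. The cloning region is flanked by a T3 promoter on one side and a T7 promoter facing inward from the other. Run-off transcription from a linearised template with one or the other phage polymerase therefore yields either sense or antisense RNA. The record does not state the orientation of the insert, so it does not say which polymerase gives the antisense probe, nor whether the insert is the full coding sequence or a partial cDNA. The associated work concerns Cavin4 in T-tubule formation in developing skeletal muscle, which fits use of the probe to map cavin4b expression in zebrafish embryos.
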