Features (pLannotate 1.2.2; 13 found; start..end, strand, type, name):
    105..126     +  protein_bind   CAP binding site: CAP binding activates transcription in the presence of cAMP. E. coli catabolite activator protein
    141..171     +  promoter       lac promoter: promoter for the E. coli lac operon
    179..195     +  protein_bind   lac operator: The lac repressor binds to the lac operator to inhibit transcription in E. coli. This inhibition can be relieved by adding lactose or isopropyl-β-D-thiogalactopyranoside (IPTG). lac repressor encoded by lacI
    240..258     +  promoter       T3 promoter: promoter for bacteriophage T3 RNA polymerase
    271..294     +  misc_feature   MCS (fragment): pBluescript multiple cloning site
   1712..1765    +  misc_feature   MCS (fragment): pBluescript multiple cloning site
   1774..1792    -  promoter       T7 promoter: promoter for bacteriophage T7 RNA polymerase
   1800..1955    +  CDS            lacZα (fragment): LacZα fragment of β-galactosidase; lacZ fragment
   1960..2388    +  rep_origin     f1 ori (sequence partly withheld): f1 bacteriophage origin of replication; arrow indicates direction of (+) strand synthesis
   2441..2545    +  promoter       AmpR promoter: bla
   2546..3406    +  CDS            AmpR: β-lactamase; bla; confers resistance to ampicillin, carbenicillin, and related antibiotics
   3577..4165    +  rep_origin     ori: high-copy-number ColE1/pMB1/pBR322/pUC origin of replication
   4348..92      +  CDS            lacI (fragment) (across the origin): lac repressor; lacI; The lac repressor binds to the lac operator to inhibit transcription in E. coli. This inhibition can be relieved by adding lactose or isopropyl-β-D-thiogalactopyranoside (IPTG).
>Addgene plasmid #126566 | Cavin4b in pBluescript(SK+) | addgene full sequence | sequence record 346524 | Addgene NGS Result
CGCCCAATACGCAAACCGCCTCTCCCCGCGCGTTGGCCGATTCATTAATGCAGCTGGCACGACAGGTTTC
CCGACTGGAAAGCGGGCAGTGAGCGCAACGCAATTAATGTGAGTTAGCTCACTCATTAGGCACCCCAGGC
TTTACACTTTATGCTTCCGGCTCGTATGTTGTGTGGAATTGTGAGCGGATAACAATTTCACACAGGAAAC
AGCTATGACCATGATTACGCCAAGCGCGCAATTAACCCTCACTAAAGGGAACAAAAGCTGGAGCTCCACC
GCGGTGGCGGCCGCCCTTTTTTTTTTTTTTTTTTTTTTTTTTTTTTTTTTTTTGAGTTCATGTGTTTATT
TAAAAATAATGATACAACTGAATAGTGATGGTTAATCACCAAGGTTATACTGCGAAAGCTGATCTTTTTT
AGTTTACAAGAAAATCACAGAAAAGGCACAGAAAAATGTTGTTAGAAATGACTCGCCTGCACAAGTAATC
AACTACAACATCTAAACTGAAAAATGTCATTCTAAACTCATCCATCGCTGGACATGCTGGATGTCAGCTG
AAGTCCAAAAAAAAAAAAAGAAATCTGAATTGTGTAATTCATCTGTATTTGTGTAAATCATTTTGACTGT
TTGGTGAAATTTCTTTTAAATAATATTGCACACGCCTAATAAATAATAGGTTCACTCAGCTCTTTGTCTT
AAAAGCATTTTACTACTAAAGAATGAATAAAGGGATCGGTGACTTACAAAAGAAAATTGTTCTCTTATAA
TGGGGGACTTCTTGTGCTGCGTTCACTCCAGATGCAGATGAAGCGTCAAGCAAGAGCGATTTACATGTTA
GGTCATGCAAAGACGAGAATAGACATCCTGCGGCGCGATTCACGCAAATGAAGCGGCGCGTGTTGATCAA
CGTTGTTGGACAATCTGAAATTCAGCAGACATTCGCGCTGCATTGACCAGTCAGAAATTTTCTCTTGTTG
GGGCGTGATTTTGATGTAGCTCCTGTTGTTGGTGTACCGAGGGAAAATCCTATTACCAACACCGGACAAC
AGTTCATCAAACTGGGCTTGGCTTTGTCGGGAGCACCGCTGAAAGCTTCCATCATCCAGGTGCAGTTTCT
GGAGGAGTTGATAAACTCACAGAACTGGGTGCACCTCTGAAAGGATCTGGTGGACTCAGACACAGCTCCT
AATGAATCGACGCTGCTTATCAACCTTCCTAAAGCACATAATCACAGCTGGGCTCTCAATAAAATTCATG
TTAGCCATTTAGCAACGAAGCTAGAGTCACCGGGCAGACAGAAACCCTGCACATGATGCAAATCCAAAAG
TGCGAATGAAGCGAGTAAGCTTACAATGTTCGTGCGTGTATTTACGTATGAATAGTGTGATTTATCCTGG
TTTGATGTGAACGCAGCAAAATAAGGATCACAAGACCAGCCGAACGCTATTCAACATATCTCAGTAATAC
CTCTATTATAATACATATCTGTGAAAGAAGTATCTTACCAAACACCTTTATTTTATACAACACTTCATCC
ACACCCATAGGTGTCAGTGTGACCAAAAAAACTAACTAAAAGTTAAATTAAAAATCATTAAACTAGTCAT
CTCATTATGGTGGTTTGACATTCATCACCCTTCATAGCACATAACAGATGTAAACAAAAATATCCCCCAC
ACCTCCCCCCAAAAGACACATATTGTTTGTAGAATTCGATATCAAGCTTATCGATACCGTCGACCTCGAG
GGGGGGCCCGGTACCCAATTCGCCCTATAGTGAGTCGTATTACGCGCGCTCACTGGCCGTCGTTTTACAA
CGTCGTGACTGGGAAAACCCTGGCGTTACCCAACTTAATCGCCTTGCAGCACATCCCCCTTTCGCCAGCT
GGCGTAATAGCGAAGAGGCCCGCACCGATCGCCCTTCCCAACAGTTGCGCAGCCTGAATGGCGAATGGG
[124 nt withheld, positions 1960-2083]
C
[91 nt withheld, positions 2085-2175]
A
[49 nt withheld, positions 2177-2225]
CCTTTGACGTTGGAGTCCACGTTCTTT
[37 nt withheld, positions 2253-2289]
ACCCTATCTCGGTCTATTCTTTTGATTTATAAGGGATTTTGCCGATTTCGGCCTATTGGTTAAAAAATGA
GCTGATTTAACAAAAATTTAACGCGAATTTTAACAAAATATTAACGCTTACAATTTAGGTGGCACTTTTC
GGGGAAATGTGCGCGGAACCCCTATTTGTTTATTTTTCTAAATACATTCAAATATGTATCCGCTCATGAG
ACAATAACCCTGATAAATGCTTCAATAATATTGAAAAAGGAAGAGTATGAGTATTCAACATTTCCGTGTC
GCCCTTATTCCCTTTTTTGCGGCATTTTGCCTTCCTGTTTTTGCTCACCCAGAAACGCTGGTGAAAGTAA
AAGATGCTGAAGATCAGTTGGGTGCACGAGTGGGTTACATCGAACTGGATCTCAACAGCGGTAAGATCCT
TGAGAGTTTTCGCCCCGAAGAACGTTTTCCAATGATGAGCACTTTTAAAGTTCTGCTATGTGGCGCGGTA
TTATCCCGTATTGACGCCGGGCAAGAGCAACTCGGTCGCCGCATACACTATTCTCAGAATGACTTGGTTG
AGTACTCACCAGTCACAGAAAAGCATCTTACGGATGGCATGACAGTAAGAGAATTATGCAGTGCTGCCAT
AACCATGAGTGATAACACTGCGGCCAACTTACTTCTGACAACGATCGGAGGACCGAAGGAGCTAACCGCT
TTTTTGCACAACATGGGGGATCATGTAACTCGCCTTGATCGTTGGGAACCGGAGCTGAATGAAGCCATAC
CAAACGACGAGCGTGACACCACGATGCCTGTAGCAATGGCAACAACGTTGCGCAAACTATTAACTGGCGA
ACTACTTACTCTAGCTTCCCGGCAACAATTAATAGACTGGATGGAGGCGGATAAAGTTGCAGGACCACTT
CTGCGCTCGGCCCTTCCGGCTGGCTGGTTTATTGCTGATAAATCTGGAGCCGGTGAGCGTGGGTCTCGCG
GTATCATTGCAGCACTGGGGCCAGATGGTAAGCCCTCCCGTATCGTAGTTATCTACACGACGGGGAGTCA
GGCAACTATGGATGAACGAAATAGACAGATCGCTGAGATAGGTGCCTCACTGATTAAGCATTGGTAACTG
TCAGACCAAGTTTACTCATATATACTTTAGATTGATTTAAAACTTCATTTTTAATTTAAAAGGATCTAGG
TGAAGATCCTTTTTGATAATCTCATGACCAAAATCCCTTAACGTGAGTTTTCGTTCCACTGAGCGTCAGA
CCCCGTAGAAAAGATCAAAGGATCTTCTTGAGATCCTTTTTTTCTGCGCGTAATCTGCTGCTTGCAAACA
AAAAAACCACCGCTACCAGCGGTGGTTTGTTTGCCGGATCAAGAGCTACCAACTCTTTTTCCGAAGGTAA
CTGGCTTCAGCAGAGCGCAGATACCAAATACTGTTCTTCTAGTGTAGCCGTAGTTAGGCCACCACTTCAA
GAACTCTGTAGCACCGCCTACATACCTCGCTCTGCTAATCCTGTTACCAGTGGCTGCTGCCAGTGGCGAT
AAGTCGTGTCTTACCGGGTTGGACTCAAGACGATAGTTACCGGATAAGGCGCAGCGGTCGGGCTGAACGG
GGGGTTCGTGCACACAGCCCAGCTTGGAGCGAACGACCTACACCGAACTGAGATACCTACAGCGTGAGCT
ATGAGAAAGCGCCACGCTTCCCGAAGGGAGAAAGGCGGACAGGTATCCGGTAAGCGGCAGGGTCGGAACA
GGAGAGCGCACGAGGGAGCTTCCAGGGGGAAACGCCTGGTATCTTTATAGTCCTGTCGGGTTTCGCCACC
TCTGACTTGAGCGTCGATTTTTGTGATGCTCGTCAGGGGGGCGGAGCCTATGGAAAAACGCCAGCAACGC
GGCCTTTTTACGGTTCCTGGCCTTTTGCTGGCCTTTTGCTCACATGTTCTTTCCTGCGTTATCCCCTGAT
TCTGTGGATAACCGTATTACCGCCTTTGAGTGAGCTGATACCGCTCGCCGCAGCCGAACGACCGAGCGCA
GCGAGTCAGTGAGCGAGGAAGCGGAAGAG
